Addgene plasmid #167255: pMCSG53_N
Purpose: Bacterial expression of Nucleocapsid protein (residues 1-419)
Depositing lab: Alexei Savchenko. Depositing organization: University of Toronto.
Backbone
  Vector backbone: pMCSG53
  Vector type: Bacterial Expression
Growth in bacteria
  Bacterial resistance: Ampicillin, 100 μg/mL
  Growth temperature: 37°C
  Growth strain: DH5alpha
  Copy number: High Copy
Gene/Insert
  Gene/Insert name: N protein (residues 1-419)
  Species: SARS-CoV-2
  Mutation: none
  Entrez Gene: N (a.k.a. GU280_gp10)
  Tag / fusion protein: His6-TEV site (N terminal on insert)
  Cloning method: Ligation Independent Cloning
Terms and licenses: Academic/Nonprofit Terms; Industry Terms
How to cite: pMCSG53_N was a gift from Alexei Savchenko (Addgene plasmid # 167255 ; http://n2t.net/addgene:167255 ; RRID:Addgene_167255)
