[The description below was written by a language model from this plasmid's Addgene catalogue record and pLannotate feature annotations shown in this document.]
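Description:
pMCSG53_N is a bacterial expression plasmid built on the pMCSG53 backbone for producing the full-length SARS-CoV-2 nucleocapsid (N) protein, residues 1–419, without mutations. It is a high-copy plasmid propagated in E. coli through a ColE1/pUC-type origin and selected with ampicillin via the β-lactamase gene under its own promoter. A partial f1 origin, a fragment of the pBR322 bom region and several short tetracycline-resistance gene remnants are also annotated; these appear to be backbone leftovers rather than functional elements.

The N coding sequence, inserted by ligation-independent cloning, sits in a T7 expression cassette: a T7 promoter followed by a lac operator, the strong phage T7 gene 10 ribosome binding site, and a downstream T7 terminator. The plasmid carries its own lacI gene with its promoter, so lac repressor keeps the cassette off until an inducer such as IPTG is added in a host supplying T7 RNA polymerase. According to the catalogue entry, the protein is made with an N-terminal His6 tag followed by a TEV protease site, allowing metal-affinity purification and subsequent tag removal. The feature table does not annotate this tag separately, although there is unannotated space between the RBS and the N reading frame. The His-tag and SET1 fragments annotated downstream of the insert are probably vector sequence; the record does not show whether they are translated.

The backbone also encodes two E. coli tRNA genes, ileX (reading AUA) and argU (reading AGA/AGG), which supplement rare codons and help translate non-bacterial coding sequences. The construct suits production of recombinant N protein for purification, though specific downstream applications are not stated.
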