Features (pLannotate 1.2.2; 21 found; start..end, strand, type, name):
    931..1008    -  promoter       lacI promoter: lacI
   1016..1109    -  CDS            TcR (fragment): tetracycline efflux protein; tet; confers resistance to tetracycline
   1148..1223    +  tRNA           ileX: E. coli tRNA-Ile recognizing AUA; ileX
   1261..1418    -  CDS            TcR (fragment): tetracycline efflux protein; tet; confers resistance to tetracycline
   1493..1569    +  tRNA           argU: E. coli tRNA-Arg recognizing AGA and AGG; argU
   1588..1785    -  CDS            intD (fragment): INTD_ECOLI - Also known as int. Protein inferred from homology: Swiss-Prot protein existence level 3. Integrase from the cryptic lambdoid prophage DLP12. Integrase is necessary for integration of the phage into the host genome by site- specific recombination. In conjunction with excisionase, integrase is also necessary for excision of the prophage from the host genome. From Escherichia coli (strain K12).
   1844..1862    +  promoter       T7 promoter: promoter for bacteriophage T7 RNA polymerase
   1863..1887    +  protein_bind   lac operator: The lac repressor binds to the lac operator to inhibit transcription in E. coli. This inhibition can be relieved by adding lactose or isopropyl-β-D-thiogalactopyranoside (IPTG). lac repressor encoded by lacI
   1902..1924    +  RBS            RBS: efficient ribosome binding site from bacteriophage T7 gene 10 (Olins and Rangwala, 1989)
   2001..3257    +  CDS            N: NCAP_SARS2 - Experimental evidence at protein level: Swiss-Prot protein existence level 1. Packages the positive strand viral genome RNA into a helical ribonucleocapsid (RNP) and plays a fundamental role during virion assembly through its interactions with the viral genome and membrane protein M. Plays an important role in enhancing the efficiency of subgenomic viral RNA transcription as well as viral replication (By similarity). May modulate transforming growth factor-beta signaling by binding host smad3 (By similarity). From Severe acute respiratory syndrome coronavirus 2 (2019-nCoV) (SARS-C
   3323..3340    +  CDS            9xHis (fragment): 9xHis affinity tag
   3350..3399    +  CDS            SET1 (fragment): solubility-enhancement tag derived from T7 phage gene 10B
   3407..3454    +  terminator     T7 terminator: transcription terminator for bacteriophage T7 RNA polymerase
   3491..3721    +  rep_origin     f1 ori (fragment) (sequence partly withheld): f1 bacteriophage origin of replication; arrow indicates direction of (+) strand synthesis
   3764..3867    +  promoter       AmpR promoter: bla
   3868..4728    +  CDS            AmpR: β-lactamase; bla; confers resistance to ampicillin, carbenicillin, and related antibiotics
   4899..5487    +  rep_origin     ori: high-copy-number ColE1/pMB1/pBR322/pUC origin of replication
   5673..5799    -  misc_feature   bom (fragment): basis of mobility region from pBR322
   5800..5864    -  CDS            TcR (fragment): tetracycline efflux protein; tet; confers resistance to tetracycline
   5879..5900    -  protein_bind   CAP binding site: CAP binding activates transcription in the presence of cAMP. E. coli catabolite activator protein
   5913..930     -  CDS            lacI (across the origin): lac repressor; lacI; The lac repressor binds to the lac operator to inhibit transcription in E. coli. This inhibition can be relieved by adding lactose or isopropyl-β-D-thiogalactopyranoside (IPTG).
>Addgene plasmid #167255 | pMCSG53_N | addgene full sequence | sequence record 331339 | Addgene NGS Result
GCCCTGAGAGAGTTGCAGCAAGCGGTCCACGCTGGTTTGCCCCAGCAGGCGAAAATCCTGTTTGATGGTG
GTTAACGGCGGGATATAACATGAGCTGTCTTCGGTATCGTCGTATCCCACTACCGAGATATCCGCACCAA
CGCGCAGCCCGGACTCGGTAATGGCGCGCATTGCGCCCAGCGCCATCTGATCGTTGGCAACCAGCATCGC
AGTGGGAACGATGCCCTCATTCAGCATTTGCATGGTTTGTTGAAAACCGGACATGGCACTCCAGTCGCCT
TCCCGTTCCGCTATCGGCTGAATTTGATTGCGAGTGAGATATTTATGCCAGCCAGCCAGACGCAGACGCG
CCGAGACAGAACTTAATGGGCCCGCTAACAGCGCGATTTGCTGGTGACCCAATGCGACCAGATGCTCCAC
GCCCAGTCGCGTACCGTCTTCATGGGAGAAAATAATACTGTTGATGGGTGTCTGGTCAGAGACATCAAGA
AATAACGCCGGAACATTAGTGCAGGCAGCTTCCACAGCAATGGCATCCTGGTCATCCAGCGGATAGTTAA
TGATCAGCCCACTGACGCGTTGCGCGAGAAGATTGTGCACCGCCGCTTTACAGGCTTCGACGCCGCTTCG
TTCTACCATCGACACCACCACGCTGGCACCCAGTTGATCGGCGCGAGATTTAATCGCCGCGACAATTTGC
GACGGCGCGTGCAGGGCCAGACTGGAGGTGGCAACGCCAATCAGCAACGACTGTTTGCCCGCCAGTTGTT
GTGCCACGCGGTTGGGAATGTAATTCAGCTCCGCCATCGCCGCTTCCACTTTTTCCCGCGTTTTCGCAGA
AACGTGGCTGGCCTGGTTCACCACGCGGGAAACGGTCTGATAAGAGACACCGGCATACTCTGCGACATCG
TATAACGTTACTGGTTTCACATTCACCACCCTGAATTGACTCTCTTCCGGGCGCTATCATGCCATACCGC
GAAAGGTTTTGCGCCATTCGATGGTGTCCGGGATCTCGACGCTCTCCCTTATGCGACTCCTGCATTAGGA
AGCAGCCCAGTAGTAGGTTGAGGCCGTTGAGCACCGCCGCCGCAAGGAATGGTGCATGCGGATTGCGACA
CGGAGTTACTTTATAATCCGCTACCATGGCCCCTTAGCTCAGTGGTTAGAGCAGGCGACTCATAATCGCT
TGGTCGCTGGTTCAAGTCCAGCAGGGGCCACCAGATATAGCAAAGGCTGACGAGAAATCGTCAGCCTTTT
TGCATGCAAGGAGATGGCGCCCAACAGTCCCCCGGCCACGGGGCCTGCCACCATACCCACGCCGAAACAA
GCGCTCATGAGCCCGAAGTGGCGAGCCCGATCTTCCCCATCGGTGATGTCGGCGATATAGGCGCCAGCAA
CCGCACCTGTGGCGCCGGCGAGATCAAAAGCCATTGACTCAGCAAGGGTTGACCGTATAATTCACGCGAT
TACACCGCATTGCGGTATCAACGCGCCCTTAGCTCAGTTGGATAGAGCAACGACCTTCTAAGTCGTGGGC
CGCAGGTTCGAATCCTGCAGGGCGCGCCATTACAATTCAATCAGTTACGCCTTCTTTATATCCTCCATAA
TTCCAGAGTGGGACATATTTGGGACATTATCACCAAAAATGTCGTCTATTTTCCTCGCATGCTCTGTCAA
ATGATTAGGCGCAAGGTGAGCATACCTACGAACCATTTCTATGGACTCCCATCCGCCCATTTCCTGAAGC
ACTGATAATGGGACGCCTGACTGAATCCACCGGTGATGCCGGCCACGATGCGTCCGGCGTAGAGGATCGA
GATCGATCTCGATCCCGCGAAATTAATACGACTCACTATAGGGGAATTGTGAGCGGATAACAATTCCCCT
CTAGAAATAATTTTGTTTAACTTTAAGAAGGAGATATACATATGCACCATCATCATCATCATTCTTCTGG
TGTAGATCTGGGTACCGAGAACCTGTACTTCCAATCCAATATGAGCGATAATGGACCACAGAACCAGCGT
AATGCACCTCGTATCACCTTTGGTGGTCCTAGTGATAGTACAGGTTCAAATCAGAACGGTGAACGTAGTG
GTGCACGCAGTAAACAAAGACGTCCTCAAGGTCTGCCGAATAATACAGCAAGTTGGTTTACAGCACTGAC
CCAGCACGGTAAAGAAGACCTGAAATTTCCGCGTGGTCAAGGTGTTCCGATTAATACCAATAGTAGCCCG
GACGACCAAATTGGCTATTATAGACGTGCAACCCGTCGCATTCGTGGTGGTGATGGTAAAATGAAAGACC
TGTCTCCTCGCTGGTATTTCTATTATCTGGGTACCGGTCCTGAAGCAGGTCTGCCTTATGGTGCAAACAA
AGATGGCATCATTTGGGTTGCAACAGAAGGTGCACTGAATACCCCGAAAGACCATATTGGTACCCGTAAT
CCGGCCAATAATGCAGCCATTGTTTTACAGCTGCCTCAAGGTACAACACTGCCTAAAGGCTTCTATGCGG
AAGGTTCAAGAGGTGGTAGTCAAGCAAGTAGTCGTAGTTCAAGTCGTAGCCGTAATAGCAGTCGCAATAG
TACACCTGGTAGTAGTCGTGGTACAAGTCCTGCAAGAATGGCAGGTAATGGTGGTGATGCAGCATTAGCC
TTACTGTTACTGGATCGCCTGAATCAACTGGAGAGCAAAATGAGCGGTAAAGGTCAGCAGCAACAAGGTC
AGACAGTTACCAAGAAATCAGCAGCAGAAGCCAGCAAAAAACCTCGTCAGAAACGTACAGCCACCAAAGC
CTATAACGTTACACAGGCATTTGGTCGTCGTGGTCCAGAACAAACACAAGGCAATTTCGGCGATCAGGAA
CTGATTAGACAAGGTACCGACTACAAACATTGGCCGCAGATTGCACAGTTTGCACCTTCAGCAAGCGCGT
TTTTTGGTATGAGCCGTATTGGTATGGAAGTTACCCCTTCAGGTACATGGCTGACCTATACAGGCGCCAT
TAAACTGGACGACAAAGATCCGAACTTCAAAGATCAGGTGATTCTGCTGAACAAGCACATCGACGCGTAC
AAGACCTTTCCTCCTACAGAGCCGAAAAAAGACAAGAAGAAGAAAGCCGATGAAACACAGGCACTGCCTC
AACGTCAGAAGAAACAGCAGACCGTTACCTTATTACCTGCAGCCGATTTAGATGATTTCAGCAAGCAGCT
GCAGCAGTCAATGTCAAGCGCAGATAGTACACAAGCATAAATTGGAAGTGGATAACGGATCCGAATTCGA
GCTCCGTCGACAAGCTTGCGGCCGCACTCGAGCACCACCACCACCACCACTGAGATCCGGCTGCTAACAA
AGCCCGAAAGGAAGCTGAGTTGGCTGCTGCCACCGCTGAGCAATAACTAGCATAACCCCTTGGGGCCTCT
AAACGGGTCTTGAGGGGTTTTTTGCTGAAAGGAGGAACTATATCCGGATTGGCGAATGGG
[52 nt withheld, positions 3491-3542]
A
[71 nt withheld, positions 3544-3614]
C
[91 nt withheld, positions 3616-3706]
AGGGTGATGGTTCACATTAACGCTTACAATTTAGGTGGCACTTTTCGGGGAAATGTGCGCGGAACCCCTA
TTTGTTTATTTTTCTAAATACATTCAAATATGTATCCGCTCATGAGACAATAACCCTGATAAATGCTTCA
ATAATTTGAAAAAGGAAGAGTATGAGTATTCAACATTTCCGTGTCGCCCTTATTCCCTTTTTTGCGGCAT
TTTGCCTTCCTGTTTTTGCTCACCCAGAAACGCTGGTGAAAGTAAAAGATGCTGAAGATCAGTTGGGTGC
ACGAGTGGGTTACATCGAACTGGATCTCAACAGCGGTAAGATCCTTGAGAGTTTTCGCCCCGAAGAACGT
TTTCCAATGATGAGCACTTTTAAAGTTCTGCTATGTGGCGCGGTATTATCCCGTATTGACGCCGGGCAAG
AGCAACTCGGTCGCCGCATACACTATTCTCAGAATGACTTGGTTGAGTACTCACCAGTCACAGAAAAGCA
TCTTACGGATGGCATGACAGTAAGAGAATTATGCAGTGCTGCCATAACCATGAGTGATAACACTGCGGCC
AACTTACTTCTGACAACGATCGGAGGACCGAAGGAGCTAACCGCTTTTTTGCACAACATGGGGGATCATG
TAACTCGCCTTGATCGTTGGGAACCGGAGCTGAATGAAGCCATACCAAACGACGAGCGTGACACCACGAT
GCCTGCAGCAATGGCAACAACGTTGCGCAAACTATTAACTGGCGAACTACTTACTCTAGCTTCCCGGCAA
CAATTAATAGACTGGATGGAGGCGGATAAAGTTGCAGGACCACTTCTGCGCTCGGCCCTTCCGGCTGGCT
GGTTTATTGCTGATAAATCTGGAGCCGGTGAGCGTGGGTCTCGCGGTATCATTGCAGCACTGGGGCCAGA
TGGTAAGCCCTCCCGTATCGTAGTTATCTACACGACGGGGAGTCAGGCAACTATGGATGAACGAAATAGA
CAGATCGCTGAGATAGGTGCCTCACTGATTAAGCATTGGTAACTGTCAGACCAAGTTTACTCATATATAC
TTTAGATTGATTTAAAACTTCATTTTTAATTTAAAAGGATCTAGGTGAAGATCCTTTTTGATAATCTCAT
GACCAAAATCCCTTAACGTGAGTTTTCGTTCCACTGAGCGTCAGACCCCGTAGAAAAGATCAAAGGATCT
TCTTGAGATCCTTTTTTTCTGCGCGTAATCTGCTGCTTGCAAACAAAAAAACCACCGCTACCAGCGGTGG
TTTGTTTGCCGGATCAAGAGCTACCAACTCTTTTTCCGAAGGTAACTGGCTTCAGCAGAGCGCAGATACC
AAATACTGTCCTTCTAGTGTAGCCGTAGTTAGGCCACCACTTCAAGAACTCTGTAGCACCGCCTACATAC
CTCGCTCTGCTAATCCTGTTACCAGTGGCTGCTGCCAGTGGCGATAAGTCGTGTCTTACCGGGTTGGACT
CAAGACGATAGTTACCGGATAAGGCGCAGCGGTCGGGCTGAACGGGGGGTTCGTGCACACAGCCCAGCTT
GGAGCGAACGACCTACACCGAACTGAGATACCTACAGCGTGAGCTATGAGAAAGCGCCACGCTTCCCGAA
GGGAGAAAGGCGGACAGGTATCCGGTAAGCGGCAGGGTCGGAACAGGAGAGCGCACGAGGGAGCTTCCAG
GGGGAAACGCCTGGTATCTTTATAGTCCTGTCGGGTTTCGCCACCTCTGACTTGAGCGTCGATTTTTGTG
ATGCTCGTCAGGGGGGCGGAGCCTATGGAAAAACGCCAGCAACGCGGCCTTTTTACGGTTCCTGGCCTTT
TGCTGGCCTTTTGCTCACATGTTCTTTCCTGCGTTATCCCCTGATTCTGTGGATAACCGTATTACCGCCT
TTGAGTGAGCTGATACCGCTCGCCGCAGCCGAACGACCGAGCGCAGCGAGTCAGTGAGCGAGGAAGCGGA
AGAGCGCCTGATGCGGTATTTTCTCCTTACGCATCTGTGCGGTATTTCACACCGCAATGGTGCACTCTCA
GTACAATCTGCTCTGATGCCGCATAGTTAAGCCAGTATACACTCCGCTATCGCTACGTGACTGTAGTCAT
GCCCCGCGCCCACCGGAAGGAGCTGACTGGGTTGAAGGCTCTCAAGGGCATCGGTCGAGATCCCGGTGCC
TAATGAGTGAGCTAACTTACATTAATTGCGTTGCGCTCACTGCCCGCTTTCCAGTCGGGAAACCTGTCGT
GCCAGCTGCATTAATGAATCGGCCAACGCGCGGGGAGAGGCGGTTTGCGTATTGGGCGCCAGGGTGGTTT
TTCTTTTCACCAGTGAGACGGGCAACAGCTGATTGCCCTTCACCGCCTG
