>Addgene plasmid #167255 | pMCSG53_N | depositor partial sequence | sequence record 324808 | Partial Sequence
ATGAGCGATAATGGACCACAGAACCAGCGTAATGCACCTCGTATCACCTTTGGTGGTCCTAGTGATAGTA
CAGGTTCAAATCAGAACGGTGAACGTAGTGGTGCACGCAGTAAACAAAGACGTCCTCAAGGTCTGCCGAA
TAATACAGCAAGTTGGTTTACAGCACTGACCCAGCACGGTAAAGAAGACCTGAAATTTCCGCGTGGTCAA
GGTGTTCCGATTAATACCAATAGTAGCCCGGACGACCAAATTGGCTATTATAGACGTGCAACCCGTCGCA
TTCGTGGTGGTGATGGTAAAATGAAAGACCTGTCTCCTCGCTGGTATTTCTATTATCTGGGTACCGGTCC
TGAAGCAGGTCTGCCTTATGGTGCAAACAAAGATGGCATCATTTGGGTTGCAACAGAAGGTGCACTGAAT
ACCCCGAAAGACCATATTGGTACCCGTAATCCGGCCAATAATGCAGCCATTGTTTTACAGCTGCCTCAAG
GTACAACACTGCCTAAAGGCTTCTATGCGGAAGGTTCAAGAGGTGGTAGTCAAGCAAGTAGTCGTAGTTC
AAGTCGTAGCCGTAATAGCAGTCGCAATAGTACACCTGGTAGTAGTCGTGGTACAAGTCCTGCAAGAATG
GCAGGTAATGGTGGTGATGCAGCATTAGCCTTACTGTTACTGGATCGCCTGAATCAACTGGAGAGCAAAA
TGAGCGGTAAAGGTCAGCAGCAACAAGGTCAGACAGTTACCAAGAAATCAGCAGCAGAAGCCAGCAAAAA
ACCTCGTCAGAAACGTACAGCCACCAAAGCCTATAACGTTACACAGGCATTTGGTCGTCGTGGTCCAGAA
CAAACACAAGGCAATTTCGGCGATCAGGAACTGATTAGACAAGGTACCGACTACAAACATTGGCCGCAGA
TTGCACAGTTTGCACCTTCAGCAAGCGCGTTTTTTGGTATGAGCCGTATTGGTATGGAAGTTACCCCTTC
AGGTACATGGCTGACCTATACAGGCGCCATTAAACTGGACGACAAAGATCCGAACTTCAAAGATCAGGTG
ATTCTGCTGAACAAGCACATCGACGCGTACAAGACCTTTCCTCCTACAGAGCCGAAAAAAGACAAGAAGA
AGAAAGCCGATGAAACACAGGCACTGCCTCAACGTCAGAAGAAACAGCAGACCGTTACCTTATTACCTGC
AGCCGATTTAGATGATTTCAGCAAGCAGCTGCAGCAGTCAATGTCAAGCGCAGATAGTACACAAGCA
